>Addgene plasmid #84169 | pFGC5941-PacI-ath-STTM843 | addgene full sequence | sequence record 166685 | Addgene NGS Result
CCCACGAGGAGCATCGTGGGAAAAGAAGACGTTCCAACCACGTCTTCAAAGCAAGTGGATTGATGTGACA
TCTCCACTGACGTAAGGGATGACGCACAATCCCACCCCTACTCCAAAAATGTCAAAGATACTGTCTCAGA
AGACCAAAGGGCTATTGAGACTTTTCAACAAAGGGTAATTTCGGGAAACCTCCTCGGATTCCATTGCCCA
GCTATCTGTCACCTCATCGAAAGGACAGTAGAAAAGGAAGGTGGCTCCTACAAATGCCATCATTGCAATA
AAGGAAAGGCTATCATTCAAGATGCCTCTGCCGACAGTGGTCCCAAAGATGGACCCCCACCCACGAGGAG
CATCGTGGAAAAAGGAGACGTTCCAACCACGTCTTCAAAGCAAGTGGATTGATGTGACATCTCCACTGAC
ATAAGGGATGACGCACAACCCCACTATCCTTTGCAAGACCCTTCCTCTATATAAGGAAGTTCATTTCATT
TGGAGAGGACAGCCCAAGCTTTCCAATGAAGCCTATCGACCTAAAGTTGTTGTTGTTATGGTCTAATTTA
AATATGGTCTAAAGAAGAAGAATTCCAATGAAGCCTATCGACCTAAAGAATTCGGTACGCTGAAATCACC
AGTCTCTCTCTACAAATCTATCTCTCTCTATTTTCTCCATAAATAATGTGTGAGTAGCTTCCCGATAAGG
GAAATTAGGGTTCTTATAGGGTTTCGCTCATGTGTTGAGCATATAAGAAACCCTTAGTATGTATTTGTAT
TTGTAAAATACTTCTATCAATAAAATTTCTAATTCCTAAAACCAAAATCCAGTACTAAAATCCAGATCTC
CTAAAGTCCCTATAGATCTTTGTCGCGAATATAAACCAGACACGAGACGACTAGACCTGGAGCCCAGACG
CCGTTCGAAGCTAGAAGTACCGCTTAGGCAGGAGGCCGTTAGGGAAAAGATGCTAAGGCAGGGTTGGTTA
CGTTGACTCCCCCGTAGGTTTGGTTTAAATATGATGAAGTGGACGGAAGGAAGGAGGAAGACAAGGAAGG
ATAAGGTTGCAGGCCCTGTGCAAGGTAAGAAGATGGAAATTTGATAGAGGTACGCTACTATACTTATACT
ATACGCTAAGGGAATGATTGTATTTATACCCTATACCCCCTAATAACCCCTTATCAATTTAAGAAATAAT
CCGCATAAGCCCCCGCTTAAAAATTGGTATCAGAGCCATGAATAGGTCTATGACCAAAACTCAAGAGGAT
AAAACCTCACCAAAATACGAAAGAGTCCTTAACTCTAAAGATAAAAGATCTTTCAAGATCAAAACTAGTT
CCCTCACACCGGTGACAGGGATCGCATGCGACCTCTAGACCATCACATTGGAGCTTCAGCTGCTCGAGTT
CTATAGTGTCACCTAAATCGTATGTGTATGATACATAAGGTTATGTATTAATTGTAGCCGCGTTCTTACG
TCGACGTACCAATTACGCCCCGCCCTGTCACTCATCGCAGTACTGTTGTAATTCATTAAGCATTCTGCCG
ACATGGAAGCCATCACAAACGGCATGATGAACCTGAATCGCCAGCGGCATCAGCACCTTGTCGCCTTGCG
TATAATATTTGCCCATGGTGAAAACGGGGGCGAAGAAGTTGTCCATATTGGCCACGTTTAAATCAAAACT
GGCGAAACTCACCCAGGGATTGGCTGAGACGAAAAACATATTCTCAATAAACCCTTTAGGGAAATAGGCC
AGGTTTTCACCGTAACACGCCACGTCTTGCGAATATATGTGTAGAAACTGCCGGAAATCGTCGTGGTATT
CACTCCAGAGCGATGAAAACGTTTCAGTTTGCTCATGGAAAACGGTGTAACAAGGGTGAACACTATCCCA
TATTACCAGCTCACCGTCTTTCATTGCCATACGGAACTCCGGATGAGCATTCATCAGGCGGGCAAGAATG
TGAATAAAGGCCGGATAAAACTTGTGCTTATTTTTCTTTACGGTCTTTAAAAAGGCCGTAATATCCAGCT
GAACGGTCTGGTTATAGGTACATTGAGCAACTGACTGAAATGCCTCAAAATGCTCTTTACGATGCCATTG
GGATATATCAACGGTGGTATATCCAGTGATTTCTTTCTCCATTTTAGCTTCCTTAGCTCCTGAAAATCTC
GATAACTCATTAAAGCTTATCGATGATAAGCTGTCAAACATGAGAATTTAGCCCGCCTAATGAGCGGGCT
TTTTGTTGTGATCCGCGTTGCTGGCGTTTTTCCATAGGCTCCGCCCCCCTGACGAGCATCACAAAAATCG
ACGCTCAAGTCAGAGGTGGCGAAACCCGACAGGACTATAAAGATACCAGGCGTTTCCCCCCTGGAAGCTC
CCTCGTGCGCTCTCCTGTTCCGACCCTGCCGCTTACCGGATACCTGTCCGCCTTTCTTAATTAACTCTCT
AGACTCACCTAGGATCCATGAATTCTGAGATTTTTCAAATCAGTGCGCAAGACGTGACGTAAGTATCCGA
GTCAGTTTTTATTTTTCTACTAATTTGGTCGTTTATTTCGGCGTGTAGGACATGGCAACCGGGCCTGAAT
TTCGCGGGTATTCTGTTTCTATTCCAACTTTTTCTTGATCCGCAGCCATTAACGACTTTTGAATAGATAC
GCTGACACGCCAAGCCTCGCTAGTCAAAAGTGTACCAAACAACGCTTTACAGCAAGAACGGAATGCGCGT
GACGCTCGCGGTGACGCCATTTCGCCTTTTCAGAAATGGATAAATAGCCTTGCTTCCTATTATATCTTCC
CAAATTACCAATACATTACACTAGCATCTGAATTTCATAACCAATCTCGATACACCAAATCGAATCGATG
AGCCCAGAACGACGCCCGGCCGACATCCGCCGTGCCACCGAGGCGGACATGCCGGCGGTCTGCACCATCG
TCAACCACTACATCGAGACAAGCACGGTCAACTTCCGTACCGAGCCGCAGGAACCGCAGGAGTGGACGGA
CGACCTCGTCCGTCTGCGGGAGCGCTATCCCTGGCTCGTCGCCGAGGTGGACGGCGAGGTCGCCGGCATC
GCCTACGCGGGCCCCTGGAAGGCACGCAACGCCTACGACTGGACGGCCGAGTCGACCGTGTACGTCTCCC
CCCGCCACCAGCGGACGGGACTGGGCTCCACGCTCTACACCCACCTGCTGAAGTCCCTGGAGGCACAGGG
CTTCAAGAGCGTGGTCGCTGTCATCGGGCTGCCCAACGACCCGAGCGTGCGCATGCACGAGGCGCTCGGA
TATGCCCCCCGCGGCATGCTGCGGGCGGCCGGCTTCAAGCACGGGAACTGGCATGACGTGGGTTTCTGGC
AGCTGGACTTCAGCCTGCCGGTACCGCCCCGTCCGGTCCTGCCCGTCACCGAGATTTGACTGCAGAATCT
TGGACTCCCATGTTGGCAAAGGCAACCAAACAAACAATGAATGATCCGCTCCTGCATATGGGGCGGTTTG
AGTATTTCAACTGCCATTTGGGCTGAATTGAAGACATGCTCCTGTCAGAAATTCCGTGATCTTACTCAAT
ATTCAGTAATCTCGGCCAATATCCTAAATGTGCGTGGCTTTATCTGTCTTTGTATTGTTTCATCAATTCA
TGTAACGTTTGCTTTTCTTATGAATTTTCAAATAAATTATCAGATCCGAGCTCGAATTAATTCGGCGTTA
ATTCAGTACATTAAAAACGTCCGCAATGTGTTATTAAGTTGTCTAAGCGTCAATTTGTTTACACCACAAT
ATATCCTGCCACCAGCCAGCCAACAGCTCCCCGACCGGCAGCTCGGCACAAAATCACCACTCGATACAGG
CAGCCCATCAGTCCGGGACGGCGTCAGCGGGAGAGCCGTTGTAAGGCGGCAGACTTTGCTCATGTTACCG
ATGCTATTCGGAAGAACGGCAACTAAGCTGCCGGGTTTGAAACACGGATGATCTCGCGGAGGGTAGCATG
TTGATTGTAACGATGACAGAGCGTTGCTGCCTGTGATCACCGCGGTTTCAAAATCGGCTCCGTCGATACT
ATGTTATACGCCAACTTTGAAAACAACTTTGAAAAAGCTGTTTTCTGGTATTTAAGGTTTTAGAATGCAA
GGAACAGTGAATTGGAGTTCGTCTTGTTATAATTAGCTTCTTGGGGTATCTTTAAATACTGTAGAAAAGA
GGAAGGAAATAATAAATGGCTAAAATGAGAATATCACCGGAATTGAAAAAACTGATCGAAAAATACCGCT
GCGTAAAAGATACGGAAGGAATGTCTCCTGCTAAGGTATATAAGCTGGTGGGAGAAAATGAAAACCTATA
TTTAAAAATGACGGACAGCCGGTATAAAGGGACCACCTATGATGTGGAACGGGAAAAGGACATGATGCTA
TGGCTGGAAGGAAAGCTGCCTGTTCCAAAGGTCCTGCACTTTGAACGGCATGATGGCTGGAGCAATCTGC
TCATGAGTGAGGCCGATGGCGTCCTTTGCTCGGAAGAGTATGAAGATGAACAAAGCCCTGAAAAGATTAT
CGAGCTGTATGCGGAGTGCATCAGGCTCTTTCACTCCATCGACATATCGGATTGTCCCTATACGAATAGC
TTAGACAGCCGCTTAGCCGAATTGGATTACTTACTGAATAACGATCTGGCCGATGTGGATTGCGAAAACT
GGGAAGAAGACACTCCATTTAAAGATCCGCGCGAGCTGTATGATTTTTTAAAGACGGAAAAGCCCGAAGA
GGAACTTGTCTTTTCCCACGGCGACCTGGGAGACAGCAACATCTTTGTGAAAGATGGCAAAGTAAGTGGC
TTTATTGATCTTGGGAGAAGCGGCAGGGCGGACAAGTGGTATGACATTGCCTTCTGCGTCCGGTCGATCA
GGGAGGATATCGGGGAAGAACAGTATGTCGAGCTATTTTTTGACTTACTGGGGATCAAGCCTGATTGGGA
GAAAATAAAATATTATATTTTACTGGATGAATTGTTTTAGTACCTAGAATGCATGACCAAAATCCCTTAA
CGTGAGTTTTCGTTCCACTGAGCGTCAGACCCCGTAGAAAAGATCAAAGGATCTTCTTGAGATCCTTTTT
TTCTGCGCGTAATCTGCTGCTTGCAAACAAAAAAACCACCGCTACCAGCGGTGGTTTGTTTGCCGGATCA
AGAGCTACCAACTCTTTTTCCGAAGGTAACTGGCTTCAGCAGAGCGCAGATACCAAATACTGTCCTTCTA
GTGTAGCCGTAGTTAGGCCACCACTTCAAGAACTCTGTAGCACCGCCTACATACCTCGCTCTGCTAATCC
TGTTACCAGTGGCTGCTGCCAGTGGCGATAAGTCGTGTCTTACCGGGTTGGACTCAAGACGATAGTTACC
GGATAAGGCGCAGCGGTCGGGCTGAACGGGGGGTTCGTGCACACAGCCCAGCTTGGAGCGAACGACCTAC
ACCGAACTGAGATACCTACAGCGTGAGCTATGAGAAAGCGCCACGCTTCCCGAAGGGAGAAAGGCGGACA
GGTATCCGGTAAGCGGCAGGGTCGGAACAGGAGAGCGCACGAGGGAGCTTCCAGGGGGAAACGCCTGGTA
TCTTTATAGTCCTGTCGGGTTTCGCCACCTCTGACTTGAGCGTCGATTTTTGTGATGCTCGTCAGGGGGG
CGGAGCCTATGGAAAAACGCCAGCAACGCGGCCTTTTTACGGTTCCTGGCCTTTTGCTGGCCTTTTGCTC
ACATGTTCTTTCCTGCGTTATCCCCTGATTCTGTGGATAACCGTATTACCGCCTTTGAGTGAGCTGATAC
CGCTCGCCGCAGCCGAACGACCGAGCGCAGCGAGTCAGTGAGCGAGGAAGCGGAAGAGCGCCTGATGCGG
TATTTTCTCCTTACGCATCTGTGCGGTATTTCACACCGCATATGGTGCACTCTCAGTACAATCTGCTCTG
ATGCCGCATAGTTAAGCCAGTATACACTCCGCTATCGCTACGTGACTGGGTCATGGCTGCGCCCCGACAC
CCGCCAACACCCGCTGACGCGCCCTGACGGGCTTGTCTGCTCCCGGCATCCGCTTACAGACAAGCTGTGA
CCGTCTCCGGGAGCTGCATGTGTCAGAGGTTTTCACCGTCATCACCGAAACGCGCGAGGCAGGGTGCCTT
GATGTGGGCGCCGGCGGTCGAGTGGCGACGGCGCGGCTTGTCCGCGCCCTGGTAGATTGCCTGGCCGTAG
GCCAGCCATTTTTGAGCGGCCAGCGGCCGCGATAGGCCGACGCGAAGCGGCGGGGCGTAGGGAGCGCAGC
GACCGAAGGGTAGGCGCTTTTTGCAGCTCTTCGGCTGTGCGCTGGCCAGACAGTTATGCACAGGCCAGGC
GGGTTTTAAGAGTTTTAATAAGTTTTAAAGAGTTTTAGGCGGAAAAATCGCCTTTTTTCTCTTTTATATC
AGTCACTTACATGTGTGACCGGTTCCCAATGTACGGCTTTGGGTTCCCAATGTACGGGTTCCGGTTCCCA
ATGTACGGCTTTGGGTTCCCAATGTACGTGCTATCCACAGGAAAGAGACCTTTTCGACCTTTTTCCCCTG
CTAGGGCAATTTGCCCTAGCATCTGCTCCGTACATTAGGAACCGGCGGATGCTTCGCCCTCGATCAGGTT
GCGGTAGCGCATGACTAGGATCGGGCCAGCCTGCCCCGCCTCCTCCTTCAAATCGTACTCCGGCAGGTCA
TTTGACCCGATCAGCTTGCGCACGGTGAAACAGAACTTCTTGAACTCTCCGGCGCTGCCACTGCGTTCGT
AGATCGTCTTGAACAACCATCTGGCTTCTGCCTTGCCTGCGGCGCGGCGTGCCAGGCGGTAGAGAAAACG
GCCGATGCCGGGATCGATCAAAAAGTAATCGGGGTGAACCGTCAGCACGTCCGGGTTCTTGCCTTCTGTG
ATCTCGCGGTACATCCAATCAGCTAGCTCGATCTCGATGTACTCCGGCCGCCCGGTTTCGCTCTTTACGA
TCTTGTAGCGGCTAATCAAGGCTTCACCCTCGGATACCGTCACCAGGCGGCCGTTCTTGGCCTTCTTCGT
ACGCTGCATGGCAACGTGCGTGGTGTTTAACCGAATGCAGGTTTCTACCAGGTCGTCTTTCTGCTTTCCG
CCATCGGCTCGCCGGCAGAACTTGAGTACGTCCGCAACGTGTGGACGGAACACGCGGCCGGGCTTGTCTC
CCTTCCCTTCCCGGTATCGGTTCATGGATTCGGTTAGATGGGAAACCGCCATCAGTACCAGGTCGTAATC
CCACACACTGGCCATGCCGGCCGGCCCTGCGGAAACCTCTACGTGCCCGTCTGGAAGCTCGTAGCGGATC
ACCTCGCCAGCTCGTCGGTCACGCTTCGACAGACGGAAAACGGCCACGTCCATGATGCTGCGACTATCGC
GGGTGCCCACGTCATAGAGCATCGGAACGAAAAAATCTGGTTGCTCGTCGCCCTTGGGCGGCTTCCTAAT
CGACGGCGCACCGGCTGCCGGCGGTTGCCGGGATTCTTTGCGGATTCGATCAGCGGCCGCTTGCCACGAT
TCACCGGGGCGTGCTTCTGCCTCGATGCGTTGCCGCTGGGCGGCCTGCGCGGCCTTCAACTTCTCCACCA
GGTCATCACCCAGCGCCGCGCCGATTTGTACCGGGCCGGATGGTTTGCGACCGCTCACGCCGATTCCTCG
GGCTTGGGGGTTCCAGTGCCATTGCAGGGCCGGCAGGCAACCCAGCCGCTTACGCCTGGCCAACCGCCCG
TTCCTCCACACATGGGGCATTCCACGGCGTCGGTGCCTGGTTGTTCTTGATTTTCCATGCCGCCTCCTTT
AGCCGCTAAAATTCATCTACTCATTTATTCATTTGCTCATTTACTCTGGTAGCTGCGCGATGTATTCAGA
TAGCAGCTCGGTAATGGTCTTGCCTTGGCGTACCGCGTACATCTTCAGCTTGGTGTGATCCTCCGCCGGC
AACTGAAAGTTGACCCGCTTCATGGCTGGCGTGTCTGCCAGGCTGGCCAACGTTGCAGCCTTGCTGCTGC
GTGCGCTCGGACGGCCGGCACTTAGCGTGTTTGTGCTTTTGCTCATTTTCTCTTTACCTCATTAACTCAA
ATGAGTTTTGATTTAATTTCAGCGGCCAGCGCCTGGACCTCGCGGGCAGCGTCGCCCTCGGGTTCTGATT
CAAGAACGGTTGTGCCGGCGGCGGCAGTGCCTGGGTAGCTCACGCGCTGCGTGATACGGGACTCAAGAAT
GGGCAGCTCGTACCCGGCCAGCGCCTCGGCAACCTCACCGCCGATGCGCGTGCCTTTGATCGCCCGCGAC
ACGACAAAGGCCGCTTGTAGCCTTCCATCCGTGACCTCAATGCGCTGCTTAACCAGCTCCACCAGGTCGG
CGGTGGCCCATATGTCGTAAGGGCTTGGCTGCACCGGAATCAGCACGAAGTCGGCTGCCTTGATCGCGGA
CACAGCCAAGTCCGCCGCCTGGGGCGCTCCGTCGATCACTACGAAGTCGCGCCGGCCGATGGCCTTCACG
TCGCGGTCAATCGTCGGGCGGTCGATGCCGACAACGGTTAGCGGTTGATCTTCCCGCACGGCCGCCCAAT
CGCGGGCACTGCCCTGGGGATCGGAATCGACTAACAGAACATCGGCCCCGGCGAGTTGCAGGGCGCGGGC
TAGATGGGTTGCGATGGTCGTCTTGCCTGACCCGCCTTTCTGGTTAAGTACAGCGATAACCTTCATGCGT
TCCCCTTGCGTATTTGTTTATTTACTCATCGCATCATATACGCAGCGACCGCATGACGCAAGCTGTTTTA
CTCAAATACACATCACCTTTTTAGACGGCGGCGCTCGGTTTCTTCAGCGGCCAAGCTGGCCGGCCAGGCC
GCCAGCTTGGCATCAGACAAACCGGCCAGGATTTCATGCAGCCGCACGGTTGAGACGTGCGCGGGCGGCT
CGAACACGTACCCGGCCGCGATCATCTCCGCCTCGATCTCTTCGGTAATGAAAAACGGTTCGTCCTGGCC
GTCCTGGTGCGGTTTCATGCTTGTTCCTCTTGGCGTTCATTCTCGGCGGCCGCCAGGGCGTCGGCCTCGG
TCAATGCGTCCTCACGGAAGGCACCGCGCCGCCTGGCCTCGGTGGGCGTCACTTCCTCGCTGCGCTCAAG
TGCGCGGTACAGGGTCGAGCGATGCACGCCAAGCAGTGCAGCCGCCTCTTTCACGGTGCGGCCTTCCTGG
TCGATCAGCTCGCGGGCGTGCGCGATCTGTGCCGGGGTGAGGGTAGGGCGGGGGCCAAACTTCACGCCTC
GGGCCTTGGCGGCCTCGCGCCCGCTCCGGGTGCGGTCGATGATTAGGGAACGCTCGAACTCGGCAATGCC
GGCGAACACGGTCAACACCATGCGGCCGGCCGGCGTGGTGGTGTCGGCCCACGGCTCTGCCAGGCTACGC
AGGCCCGCGCCGGCCTCCTGGATGCGCTCGGCAATGTCCAGTAGGTCGCGGGTGCTGCGGGCCAGGCGGT
CTAGCCTGGTCACTGTCACAACGTCGCCAGGGCGTAGGTGGTCAAGCATCCTGGCCAGCTCCGGGCGGTC
GCGCCTGGTGCCGGTGATCTTCTCGGAAAACAGCTTGGTGCAGCCGGCCGCGTGCAGTTCGGCCCGTTGG
TTGGTCAAGTCCTGGTCGTCGGTGCTGACGCGGGCATAGCCCAGCAGGCCAGCGGCGGCGCTCTTGTTCA
TGGCGTAATGTCTCCGGTTCTAGTCGCAAGTATTCTACTTTATGCGACTAAAACACGCGACAAGAAAACG
CCAGGAAAAGGGCAGGGCGGCAGCCTGTCGCGTAACTTAGGACTTGTGCGACATGTCGTTTTCAGAAGAC
GGCTGCACTGAACGTCAGAAGCCGACTGCACTATAGCAGCGGAGGGGTTGGATCAAAGTACTTTGATCCC
GAGGGGAACCCTGTGGTTGGCATGCACATACAAATGGACGAACGGATAAACCTTTTCACGCCCTTTTAAA
TATCCGATTATTCTAATAAACGCTCTTTTCTCTTAGGTTTACCCGCCAATATATCCTGTCAAACACTGAT
AGTTTAAACTGAAGGCGGGAAACGACAATCTGATCCAAGCTCAAGCTGCTCTAGCATTCGCCATTCAGGC
TGCGCAACTGTTGGGAAGGGCGATCGGTGCGGGCCTCTTCGCTATTACGCCAGCTGGCGAAAGGGGGATG
TGCTGCAAGGCGATTAAGTTGGGTAACGCCAGGGTTTTCCCAGTCACGACGTTGTAAAACGACGGCCAGT
GCCAAGCTTGCATGCCTGCAGGTCCTGCTGAGCCTCGACATGTTGTCGCAAAATTCGCCCTGGACCCGCC
CAACGATTTGTCGTCACTGTCAAGGTTTGACCTGCACTTCATTTGGGGCCCACATACACCAAAAAAATGC
TGCATAATTCTCGGGGCAGCAAGTCGGTTACCCGGCCGCCGTGCTGGACCGGGTTGAATGGTGCCCGTAA
CTTTCGGTAGAGCGGACGGCCAATACTCAACTTCAAGGAATCTCACCCATGCGCGCCGGCGGGGAACCGG
AGTTCCCTTCAGTGAGCGTTATTAGTTCGCCGCTCGGTGTGTCGTAGATACTAGCCCCTGGGGCACTTTT
GAAATTTGAATAAGATTTATGTAATCAGTCTTTTAGGTTTGACCGGTTCTGCCGCTTTTTTTAAAATTGG
ATTTGTAATAATAAAACGCAATTGTTTGTTATTGTGGCGCTCTATCATAGATGTCGCTATAAACCTATTC
AGCACAATATATTGTTTTCATTTTAATATTGTACATATAAGTAGTAGGGTACAATCAGTAAATTGAACGG
AGAATATTATTCATAAAAATACGATAGTAACGGGTGATATATTCATTAGAATGAACCGAAACCGGCGGTA
AGGATCTGAGCTACACATGCTCAGGTTTTTTACAACGTGCACAACAGAATTGAAAGCAAATATCATGCGA
TCATAGGCGTCTCGCATATCTCATTAAAGCAGGACTCTAGGGACTAGTCCCGGGTCTTAATTAAGTTTGC
AAGCAGCAGATTACCGGATACCTGTCCGCCTTTCTTAATTAAGTTTGCAAGCAGCAGATTACCGGATACC
TGTCCGCCTTTCTTAATTAAGTTTGCAAGCAGCAGATTACGCGCAGAAAAAAAGGATCTCAAGGAGATCC
TTTGGATCACAAAAAAAAGCCCGCTCATTAGGCGGGTTAAATTCCCGGGTACTGCAGCCGATTCATTAAT
GCAGGTTAACCTGGCTTATCGAAATTAATACGACTCACTATAGGGAGACCGGCAGATCTGATCCCTACTC
CAAAAATGTCAAAGATACAGTCTCAGAAGACCAAAGGGCTATTGAGACTTTTCAACAAAGGGTAATTTCG
GGAAACCTCCTCGGATTCCATTGCCCAGCTATCTGTCACTTCATCGAAAGGACAGTGGAAAAGGAAGGTG
GCTCCTACAAATGCCATCATTGCGATAAAGGAAAGGCTATCATTCAAGATGCCTCTGCCGACAGTGGTCC
CAAAGATGGACCCCCA
Features (pLannotate 1.2.2; 31 found; start..end, strand, type, name):
    156..501     +  promoter       CaMV 35S promoter: strong constitutive promoter from cauliflower mosaic virus
    453..499     +  promoter       minimal CaMV 35S promoter: minimal 35S promoter from cauliflower mosaic virus
    662..838     +  polyA_signal   CaMV poly(A) signal: cauliflower mosaic virus polyadenylation signal
   1400..1418    -  promoter       SP6 promoter: promoter for bacteriophage SP6 RNA polymerase
   1483..2142    -  CDS            CmR: chloramphenicol acetyltransferase; cat; confers resistance to chloramphenicol
   2143..2179    -  promoter       cat promoter (fragment): promoter of the E. coli cat gene encoding chloramphenicol acetyltransferase
   2179..2207    -  promoter       tet promoter: E. coli promoter for tetracycline efflux protein gene
   2269..2437    -  rep_origin     ori (fragment): high-copy-number ColE1/pMB1/pBR322/pUC origin of replication
   2482..2862    +  promoter       MAS promoter: mannopine synthase promoter (Velten et al., 1984)
   2868..3416    +  CDS            bar: PAT_STRHY - Experimental evidence at protein level: Swiss-Prot protein existence level 1. Inactivates phosphinothricin (PPT) by transfer of an acetyl group from acetyl CoA. Can also acetylate demethylphosphinothricin but not PTT or glutamate. This enzyme is an effector of phosphinothricin tripeptide (PTT or bialaphos) resistance. From Streptomyces hygroscopicus. Introduced by genetic manipulation and expressed in glufosinate-tolerant maize by Dekalb Genetics.
   3429..3681    +  terminator     MAS terminator: mannopine synthase terminator
   3767..3791    -  misc_feature   LB T-DNA repeat: left border repeat from nopaline C58 T-DNA
   4216..5010    +  CDS            KanR: aminoglycoside phosphotransferase; aphA-3; confers resistance to kanamycin
   5097..5685    +  rep_origin     ori: high-copy-number ColE1/pMB1/pBR322/pUC origin of replication
   5871..6011    -  misc_feature   bom: basis of mobility region from pBR322
   6113..6152    -  CDS            rop (fragment): Rop protein, which maintains plasmids at low copy number; rop
   6355..6549    -  rep_origin     pVS1 oriV: origin of replication for the Pseudomonas plasmid pVS1 (Heeb et al., 2000)
   6615..7688    -  CDS            pVS1 RepA: replication protein from the Pseudomonas plasmid pVS1 (Heeb et al., 2000)
   8117..8746    -  CDS            pVS1 StaA: stability protein from the Pseudomonas plasmid pVS1 (Heeb et al., 2000)
   9306..9707    -  CDS            Y4CG_SINFN (fragment): Protein inferred from homology: Swiss-Prot protein existence level 3. From Sinorhizobium fredii (strain NBRC 101917 / NGR234).
  10047..10071   -  misc_feature   RB T-DNA repeat: right border repeat from nopaline C58 T-DNA
  10137..10291   -  CDS            lacZα (fragment): LacZα fragment of β-galactosidase; lacZ fragment
  10294..10314   -  misc_feature   MCS (fragment): pUC18/19 multiple cloning site
  10315..11022   -  terminator     OCS terminator: octopine synthase terminator
  11055..11074   -  rep_origin     ori (fragment): high-copy-number ColE1/pMB1/pBR322/pUC origin of replication
  11071..11095   -  rep_origin     ori (fragment): high-copy-number ColE1/pMB1/pBR322/pUC origin of replication
  11103..11122   -  rep_origin     ori (fragment): high-copy-number ColE1/pMB1/pBR322/pUC origin of replication
  11119..11143   -  rep_origin     ori (fragment): high-copy-number ColE1/pMB1/pBR322/pUC origin of replication
  11151..11192   -  rep_origin     ori (fragment): high-copy-number ColE1/pMB1/pBR322/pUC origin of replication
  11296..11314   +  promoter       T7 promoter: promoter for bacteriophage T7 RNA polymerase
  11383..105     +  promoter       CaMV 35S promoter (fragment) (across the origin): strong constitutive promoter from cauliflower mosaic virus
