[The description below was written by a language model from this plasmid's Addgene catalogue record and pLannotate feature annotations shown in this document.]
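Description:
pFGC5941-PacI-ath-STTM843 is a plant expression binary vector built on the pFGC5941-PacI backbone and designed to block the function of miRNA843 in Arabidopsis thaliana by targeting it for destruction. The backbone carries the features of a T-DNA binary plasmid. A ColE1/pBR322-type origin with a bom site supports propagation in E. coli. The pVS1 oriV, RepA and StaA functions support replication and stable maintenance in Agrobacterium. A kanamycin resistance gene lies outside the T-DNA borders. Nopaline-type left and right border repeats delimit the region transferred to the plant. This region includes a bar (phosphinothricin acetyltransferase) gene flanked by the mannopine synthase promoter and terminator, which allows Basta selection of transformants.

The payload is a roughly 2.8 kb cassette inserted at a PacI site that is retained on both sides. According to the depositor, it contains a 2x35S promoter, the short tandem target mimic (STTM), a 35S terminator and a chloramphenicol resistance gene. The annotation agrees, showing a partial and a complete CaMV 35S promoter copy in tandem followed by the CaMV poly(A) signal. The STTM itself is not annotated but presumably lies in the short interval between them. Downstream lie CmR, its bacterial promoter and a partial ColE1 origin fragment, apparently carried over from an intermediate cloning vector. This marker explains the dual chloramphenicol and kanamycin selection in bacteria. An OCS terminator and lacZα and MCS remnants from the parental vector also remain near the right border. In general, an STTM transcript presents two non-cleavable miRNA binding sites joined by a spacer, so it sequesters the target miRNA and triggers its degradation. This produces loss-of-function phenotypes that can be used to study the miRNA.
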