Addgene plasmid #84169: pFGC5941-PacI-ath-STTM843
Purpose: target miRNA843 for destruction in Arabidopsis thaliana
Depositing lab: Guiliang Tang. Depositing organization: Michigan Technological University. Publication: Construction of short tandem target mimic (STTM) to block the functions of plant and animal microRNAs. Tang G, Yan J, Gu Y, Qiao M, Fan R, Mao Y, Tang X. Methods. 2012 Oct;58(2):118-25. doi: 10.1016/j.ymeth.2012.10.006. Epub 2012 Oct 23. PubMed 23098881.
Backbone
  Vector backbone: pFGC5941-PacI
  Backbone manufacturer: Guiliang Tang (Addgene plasmid # 44182)
  Backbone size w/o insert (bp): 8608
  Vector type: Plant Expression
  Selectable markers: Basta
Growth in bacteria
  Bacterial resistance: Chloramphenicol and Kanamycin, 25 & 50 μg/mL
  Growth temperature: 37°C
  Growth strain: DH5alpha
  Copy number: High Copy
Gene/Insert
  Gene/Insert name: STTM843
  Species: A. thaliana (mustard weed)
  Insert size (bp): 2846
  Promoter: 2x35S
  Cloning method: Restriction Enzyme; 5′ cloning site PacI (not destroyed); 3′ cloning site PacI (not destroyed)
  Sequencing primers: 5′ CACTATCCTTCGCAAGACCCTTCC; 3′ CAACACATGAGCGAAACCCTATAA
Terms and licenses: Academic/Nonprofit Terms; Industry Terms: Not Available to Industry
Depositor comments: The insert within this plasmid contains a 2x35S promoter, STTM, T35S and CmR.
How to cite: pFGC5941-PacI-ath-STTM843 was a gift from Guiliang Tang (Addgene plasmid # 84169 ; http://n2t.net/addgene:84169 ; RRID:Addgene_84169)
