>Addgene plasmid #84169 | pFGC5941-PacI-ath-STTM843 | depositor partial sequence | sequence record 160725 | STTM
TCCAATGAAGCCTATCGACCTAAAGTTGTTGTTGTTATGGTCTAATTTAAATATGGTCTAAAGAAGAAGA
ATTCCAATGAAGCCTATCGACCTAAA
